Features (pLannotate 1.2.2; 12 found; start..end, strand, type, name):
    717..809     +  CDS            lacI (fragment): lac repressor; lacI; The lac repressor binds to the lac operator to inhibit transcription in E. coli. This inhibition can be relieved by adding lactose or isopropyl-β-D-thiogalactopyranoside (IPTG).
    864..891     -  terminator     rrnB T2 terminator: transcription terminator T2 from the E. coli rrnB gene
   1023..1066    +  terminator     rrnB T1 terminator: Escherichia coli rrnB; transcription terminator T1 from the E. coli rrnB gene
   1113..1149    -  CDS            lacZα (fragment): LacZα fragment of β-galactosidase; lacZ fragment
   1165..1261    +  protein_bind   attL1: mutant version of attL; recombination site for the Gateway® LR reaction LR Clonase™
   1294..1500    +  CDS            Y14_SARS: Experimental evidence at protein level: Swiss-Prot protein existence level 1. From Severe acute respiratory syndrome coronavirus (SARS-CoV).
   1541..1639    -  protein_bind   attL2: mutant version of attL; recombination site for the Gateway® LR reaction LR Clonase™
   1657..1675    -  promoter       T7 promoter: promoter for bacteriophage T7 RNA polymerase
   1865..1888    +  promoter       Pc promoter (fragment): intI1 (promoter lies within the coding sequence); class 1 integron promoter
   2064..2120    +  CDS            GmR (fragment): gentamycin acetyltransferase; aacC1; confers resistance to gentamycin
   2127..2918    +  CDS            SmR: aminoglycoside adenylyltransferase (Murphy, 1985); aadA; confers resistance to spectinomycin and streptomycin
   3011..534     +  rep_origin     ori (across the origin): high-copy-number ColE1/pMB1/pBR322/pUC origin of replication
>Addgene plasmid | pEntry_SARS-CoV-2-ORF14(9c) | analyzer sequence | sequence record 327337
CTACCAGCGGTGGTTTGTTTGCCGGATCAAGAGCTACCAACTCTTTTTCCGAAGGTAACTGGCTTCAGCA
GAGCGCAGATACCAAATACTGTCCTTCTAGTGTAGCCGTAGTTAGGCCACCACTTCAAGAACTCTGTAGC
ACCGCCTACATACCTCGCTCTGCTAATCCTGTTACCAGTGGCTGCTGCCAGTGGCGATAAGTCGTGTCTT
ACCGGGTTGGACTCAAGACGATAGTTACCGGATAAGGCGCAGCGGTCGGGCTGAACGGGGGGTTCGTGCA
CACAGCCCAGCTTGGAGCGAACGACCTACACCGAACTGAGATACCTACAGCGTGAGCATTGAGAAAGCGC
CACGCTTCCCGAAGGGAGAAAGGCGGACAGGTATCCGGTAAGCGGCAGGGTCGGAACAGGAGAGCGCACG
AGGGAGCTTCCAGGGGGAAACGCCTGGTATCTTTATAGTCCTGTCGGGTTTCGCCACCTCTGACTTGAGC
GTCGATTTTTGTGATGCTCGTCAGGGGGGCGGAGCCTATGGAAAAACGCCAGCAACGCGGCCTTTTTACG
GTTCCTGGCCTTTTGCTGGCCTTTTGCTCACATGTTCTTTCCTGCGTTATCCCCTGATTCTGTGGATAAC
CGTATTACCGCCTTTGAGTGAGCTGATACCGCTCGCCGCAGCCGAACGACCGAGCGCAGCGAGTCAGTGA
GCGAGGAAGCGGAAGAGCGCCCAATACGCAAACCGCCTCTCCCCGCGCGTTGGCCGATTCATTAATGCAG
CTGGCACGACAGGTTTCCCGACTGGAAAGCGGGCAGTGAGCGCAACGCAATTAATACGCGTACCGCTAGC
CAGGAAGAGTTTGTAGAAACGCAAAAAGGCCATCCGTCAGGATGGCCTTCTGCTTAGTTTGATGCCTGGC
AGTTTATGGCGGGCGTCCTGCCCGCCACCCTCCGGGCCGTTGCTTCACAACGTTCAAATCCGCTCCCGGC
GGATTTGTCCTACTCAGGAGAGCGTTCACCGACAAACAACAGATAAAACGAAAGGCCCAGTCTTCCGACT
GAGCCTTTCGTTTTATTTGATGCCTGGCAGTTCCCTACTCTCGCGTTAACGCTAGCATGGATGTTTTCCC
AGTCACGACGTTGTAAAACGACGGCCAGTCTTAAGCTCGGGCCCCAAATAATGATTTTATTTTGACTGAT
AGTGACCTGTTCGTTGCAACAAATTGATGAGCAATGCTTTTTTATAATGCCAACTTTGTACAAAAAAGCA
GAAGGGCCGTCAAGGCCAGGATCCATGGGATCCCTGCAATCGTGCTACAACTTCCTCAAGGAACAACATT
GCCAAAAGGCTTCTACGCAGAAGGGAGCAGAGGCGGCAGTCAAGCCTCTTCTCGTTCCTCATCACGTAGT
CGCAACAGTTCAAGAAATTCAACTCCAGGCAGCAGTAGGGGAACTTCTCCTGCTAGAATGGCTGGCAATG
GCGGTGATGCTGCTCTTGCTTTGCTGCTGCTTGACAGATCTTAATTAAGACGCGATCGCGGCCTCATGGG
CCCAGCTTTCTTGTACAAAGTTGGCATTATAAAAAATAATTGCTCATCAATTTGTTGCAACGAACAGGTC
ACTATCAGTCAAAATAAAATCATTATTTGCCATCCAGCTGATATCCCCTATAGTGAGTCGTATTACATGG
TCATAGCTGTTTCCTGGCAGCTCTGGCCCGTGTCTCAAAATCTCTGATGTTACATTGCACAAGATAAAAA
TATATCATCATGCCTCCTCTAGACCAGCCAGGACAGAAATGCCTCGACTTCGCTGCTGCCCAAGGTTGCC
GGGTGACGCACACCGTGGAAACGGATGAAGGCACGAACCCAGTGGACATAAGCCTGTTCGGTTCGTAAGC
TGTAATGCAAGTAGCGTATGCGCTCACGCAACTGGTCCAGAACCTTGACCGAACGCAGCGGTGGTAACGG
CGCAGTGGCGGTTTTCATGGCTTGTTATGACTGTTTTTTTGGGGTACAGTCTATGCCTCGGGCATCCAAG
CAGCAAGCGCGTTACGCCGTGGGTCGATGTTTGATGTTATGGAGCAGCAACGATGTTACGCAGCAGGGCA
GTCGCCCTAAAACAAAGTTAAACATCATGAGGGAAGCGGTGATCGCCGAAGTATCGACTCAACTATCAGA
GGTAGTTGGCGTCATCGAGCGCCATCTCGAACCGACGTTGCTGGCCGTACATTTGTACGGCTCCGCAGTG
GATGGCGGCCTGAAGCCACACAGTGATATTGATTTGCTGGTTACGGTGACCGTAAGGCTTGATGAAACAA
CGCGGCGAGCTTTGATCAACGACCTTTTGGAAACTTCGGCTTCCCCTGGAGAGAGCGAGATTCTCCGCGC
TGTAGAAGTCACCATTGTTGTGCACGACGACATCATTCCGTGGCGTTATCCAGCTAAGCGCGAACTGCAA
TTTGGAGAATGGCAGCGCAATGACATTCTTGCAGGTATCTTCGAGCCAGCCACGATCGACATTGATCTGG
CTATCTTGCTGACAAAAGCAAGAGAACATAGCGTTGCCTTGGTAGGTCCAGCGGCGGAGGAACTCTTTGA
TCCGGTTCCTGAACAGGATCTATTTGAGGCGCTAAATGAAACCTTAACGCTATGGAACTCGCCGCCCGAC
TGGGCTGGCGATGAGCGAAATGTAGTGCTTACGTTGTCCCGCATTTGGTACAGCGCAGTAACCGGCAAAA
TCGCGCCGAAGGATGTCGCTGCCGACTGGGCAATGGAGCGCCTGCCGGCCCAGTATCAGCCCGTCATACT
TGAAGCTAGACAGGCTTATCTTGGACAAGAAGAAGATCGCTTGGCCTCGCGCGCAGATCAGTTGGAAGAA
TTTGTCCACTACGTGAAAGGCGAGATCACCAAGGTAGTCGGCAAATAACCCTCGAGCCACCCATGACCAA
AATCCCTTAACGTGAGTTACGCGTCGTTCCACTGAGCGTCAGACCCCGTAGAAAAGATCAAAGGATCTTC
TTGAGATCCTTTTTTTCTGCGCGTAATCTGCTGCTTGCAAACAAAAAAACCACCG
